Addgene plasmid #66336: GPR17-Tango
Purpose: Expression of G protein-coupled receptors for PRESTO-Tango: parallel receptorome expression and screening via transcriptional output, with transcriptional activation following arrestin translocation
Depositing lab: Bryan Roth. Publication: PRESTO-Tango as an open-source resource for interrogation of the druggable human GPCRome. Kroeze WK, Sassano MF, Huang XP, Lansu K, McCorvy JD, Giguere PM, Sciaky N, Roth BL. Nat Struct Mol Biol. 2015 May;22(5):362-9. doi: 10.1038/nsmb.3014. Epub 2015 Apr 20. PubMed 25895059.
Backbone
  Vector backbone: empty Tango
  Backbone size w/o insert (bp): 6632
  Vector type: Mammalian Expression
  Selectable markers: Neomycin (select with G418)
Growth in bacteria
  Bacterial resistance: Ampicillin, 100 μg/mL
  Growth temperature: 37°C
  Growth strain: DH5alpha
  Copy number: High Copy
Gene/Insert
  Gene/Insert name: GPR17
  Species: H. sapiens (human)
  Insert size (bp): 1101
  Entrez Gene: GPR17
  Promoter: CMV
  Tag / fusion protein: FLAG (N terminal on backbone)
  Cloning method: Restriction Enzyme; 5′ cloning site NotI (not destroyed); 3′ cloning site XhoI (unknown if destroyed)
  Sequencing primers: 5′ CMV-F; 3′ Tet-R
Terms and licenses: Academic/Nonprofit Terms; Industry Terms: Not Available to Industry
Depositor comments: Please note: Most of the PRESTO-Tango vectors do not contain the XhoI cut site downstream of the tTA sequence and instead carry an XbaI site. If you need to perform an XhoI digest we recommend sequencing with a forward primer at the C-terminus of tTA to determine which of the two sites is present. Suggested primer: 5-gagctccacttagacggcgagg-3. Original backbone was pcDNA3.1(+). These plasmids were generated as part of the Illuminating the Druggable Genome (IDG) program sponsored by the NIH Common Fund. The goal of this program is to identify, gather, and distribute information and resources for proteins that currently are not well-studied yet belong to commonly drug-targeted protein families: protein kinases, non-olfactory G-protein coupled receptors (GPCRs), and ion channels. The IDG program is designed to develop fundamental research tools for understudied proteins, elucidate their function, and disseminate the IDG-related resources and data to the greater scientific community.
How to cite: GPR17-Tango was a gift from Bryan Roth (Addgene plasmid # 66336 ; http://n2t.net/addgene:66336 ; RRID:Addgene_66336)
