[The description below was written by a language model from this plasmid's Addgene catalogue record.]
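Description:
GPR17-Tango is a mammalian expression plasmid from the PRESTO-Tango collection, built on an "empty Tango" backbone of about 6.6 kb that was itself derived from pcDNA3.1(+). It is propagated in E. coli as a high-copy plasmid under ampicillin selection, and it carries a neomycin resistance marker so that transfected mammalian cells can be selected with G418. The insert is the human GPR17 coding sequence (about 1.1 kb), cloned by restriction digestion with NotI at the 5′ end. It is expressed from the CMV promoter with an N-terminal FLAG tag supplied by the backbone, which can serve to detect the expressed receptor.

The construct is designed for the Tango assay format, in which GPCR activation is converted into a transcriptional readout following arrestin translocation to the receptor. The depositor notes refer to a tTA (tetracycline transactivator) sequence lying downstream of the receptor. This fits the general Tango principle that arrestin recruitment leads to release of a receptor-linked transcription factor, which then drives a reporter gene. The record does not itemise the other elements of the fusion cassette, such as linker or protease cleavage sequences, and no feature table is provided. The 3′ cloning site is listed as XhoI, but the depositor cautions that most vectors in this series carry an XbaI site downstream of tTA instead, so the site actually present should be confirmed by sequencing.

The plasmid is one of a parallel set for screening ligands across the druggable human GPCRome. It was generated under a programme to provide research tools for understudied members of commonly drug-targeted protein families.
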