>Addgene plasmid #66336 | GPR17-Tango | depositor partial sequence | sequence record 113285 | empty Tango
GACGGATCGGGAGATCTCCCGATCCCCTATGGTGCACTCTCAGTACAATCTGCTCTGATGCCGCATAGTT
AAGCCAGTATCTGCTCCCTGCTTGTGTGTTGGAGGTCGCTGAGTAGTGCGCGAGCAAAATTTAAGCTACA
ACAAGGCAAGGCTTGACCGACAATTGCATGAAGAATCTGCTTAGGGTTAGGCGTTTTGCGCTGCTTCGCG
ATGTACGGGCCAGATATACGCGTTGACATTGATTATTGACTAGTTATTAATAGTAATCAATTACGGGGTC
ATTAGTTCATAGCCCATATATGGAGTTCCGCGTTACATAACTTACGGTAAATGGCCCGCCTGGCTGACCG
CCCAACGACCCCCGCCCATTGACGTCAATAATGACGTATGTTCCCATAGTAACGCCAATAGGGACTTTCC
ATTGACGTCAATGGGTGGAGTATTTACGGTAAACTGCCCACTTGGCAGTACATCAAGTGTATCATATGCC
AAGTACGCCCCCTATTGACGTCAATGACGGTAAATGGCCCGCCTGGCATTATGCCCAGTACATGACCTTA
TGGGACTTTCCTACTTGGCAGTACATCTACGTATTAGTCATCGCTATTACCATGGTGATGCGGTTTTGGC
AGTACATCAATGGGCGTGGATAGCGGTTTGACTCACGGGGATTTCCAAGTCTCCACCCCATTGACGTCAA
TGGGAGTTTGTTTTGGCACCAAAATCAACGGGACTTTCCAAAATGTCGTAACAACTCCGCCCCATTGACG
CAAATGGGCGGTAGGCGTGTACGGTGGGAGGTCTATATAAGCAGAGCTCTCTGGCTAACTAGAGAACCCA
CTGCTTACTGGCTTATCGAAATTAATACGACTCACTATAGGGAGACCCAAGCTGGCTAGCGTTTAAACTT
AAGCTTGGTACCGAGCTCGGATCCACTAGTCCAGTGTGGTGGAATTCTGCAGATATCCAGCACAGTGGCG
GCCGCGCCACCATGAAGACGATCATCGCCCTGAGCTACATCTTCTGCCTGGTATTCGCCGACTACAAGGA
CGATGATGACGCCAGCATCGATACCGGTGGACGCACCCCACCCAGCCTGGGTCCCCAAGATGAGTCCTGC
ACCACCGCCAGCTCCTCCCTGGCCAAGGACACTTCATCGACCGGTGAGAACCTGTACTTCCAGCTAAGAT
TAGATAAAAGTAAAGTGATTAACAGCGCATTAGAGCTGCTTAATGAGGTCGGAATCGAAGGTTTAACAAC
CCGTAAACTCGCCCAGAAGCTAGGTGTAGAGCAGCCTACATTGTATTGGCATGTAAAAAATAAGCGGGCT
TTGCTCGACGCCTTAGCCATTGAGATGTTAGATAGGCACCATACTCACTTTTGCCCTTTAGAAGGGGAAA
GCTGGCAAGATTTTTTACGTAATAACGCTAAAAGTTTTAGATGTGCTTTACTAAGTCATCGCGATGGAGC
AAAAGTACATTTAGGTACACGGCCTACAGAAAAACAGTATGAAACTCTCGAAAATCAATTAGCCTTTTTA
TGCCAACAAGGTTTTTCACTAGAGAATGCATTATATGCACTCAGCGCTGTGGGGCATTTTACTTTAGGTT
GCGTATTGGAAGATCAAGAGCATCAAGTCGCTAAAGAAGAAAGGGAAACACCTACTACTGATAGTATGCC
GCCATTATTACGACAAGCTATCGAATTATTTGATCACCAAGGTGCAGAGCCAGCCTTCTTATTCGGCCTT
GAATTGATCATATGCGGATTAGAAAAACAACTTAAATGTGAAAGTGGGTCCGCGTACAGCCGCGCGCGTA
CGAAAAACAATTACGGGTCTACCATCGAGGGCCTGCTCGATCTCCCGGACGACGACGCCCCCGAAGAGGC
GGGGCTGGCGGCTCCGCGCCTGTCCTTTCTCCCCGCGGGACACACGCGCAGACTGTCGACGGCCCCCCCG
ACCGATGTCAGCCTGGGGGACGAGCTCCACTTAGACGGCGAGGACGTGGCGATGGCGCATGCCGACGCGC
TAGACGATTTCGATCTGGACATGTTGGGGGACGGGGATTCCCCGGGTCCGGGATTTACCCCCCACGACTC
CGCCCCCTACGGCGCTCTGGATATGGCCGACTTCGAGTTTGAGCAGATGTTTACCGATGCCCTTGGAATT
GACGAGTACGGTGGGTAGCTCGAGTCTAGAGGGCCCGTTTAAACCCGCTGATCAGCCTCGACTGTGCCTT
CTAGTTGCCAGCCATCTGTTGTTTGCCCCTCCCCCGTGCCTTCCTTGACCCTGGAAGGTGCCACTCCCAC
TGTCCTTTCCTAATAAAATGAGGAAATTGCATCGCATTGTCTGAGTAGGTGTCATTCTATTCTGGGGGGT
GGGGTGGGGCAGGACAGCAAGGGGGAGGATTGGGAAGACAATAGCAGGCATGCTGGGGATGCGGTGGGCT
CTATGGCTTCTGAGGCGGAAAGAACCAGCTGGGGCTCTAGGGGGTATCCCC
[124 nt withheld, positions 2502-2625]
C
[91 nt withheld, positions 2627-2717]
A
[49 nt withheld, positions 2719-2767]
CCTTTGACGTTGGAGTCCACGTTCTTT
[37 nt withheld, positions 2795-2831]
ACCCTATCTCGGTCTATTCTTTTGATTTATAAGGGATTTTGCCGATTTCGGCCTATTGGTTAAAAAATGA
GCTGATTTAACAAAAATTTAACGCGAATTAATTCTGTGGAATGTGTGTCAGTTAGGGTGTGGAAAGTCCC
CAGGCTCCCCAGCAGGCAGAAGTATGCAAAGCATGCATCTCAATTAGTCAGCAACCAGGTGTGGAAAGTC
CCCAGGCTCCCCAGCAGGCAGAAGTATGCAAAGCATGCATCTCAATTAGTCAGCAACCATAGTCCCGCCC
CTAACTCCGCCCATCCCGCCCCTAACTCCGCCCAGTTCCGCCCATTCTCCGCCCCATGGCTGACTAATTT
TTTTTATTTATGCAGAGGCCGAGGCCGCCTCTGCCTCTGAGCTATTCCAGAAGTAGTGAGGAGGCTTTTT
TGGAGGCCTAGGCTTTTGCAAAAAGCTCCCGGGAGCTTGTATATCCATTTTCGGATCTGATCAAGAGACA
GGATGAGGATCGTTTCGCATGATTGAACAAGATGGATTGCACGCAGGTTCTCCGGCCGCTTGGGTGGAGA
GGCTATTCGGCTATGACTGGGCACAACAGACAATCGGCTGCTCTGATGCCGCCGTGTTCCGGCTGTCAGC
GCAGGGGCGCCCGGTTCTTTTTGTCAAGACCGACCTGTCCGGTGCCCTGAATGAACTGCAGGACGAGGCA
GCGCGGCTATCGTGGCTGGCCACGACGGGCGTTCCTTGCGCAGCTGTGCTCGACGTTGTCACTGAAGCGG
GAAGGGACTGGCTGCTATTGGGCGAAGTGCCGGGGCAGGATCTCCTGTCATCTCACCTTGCTCCTGCCGA
GAAAGTATCCATCATGGCTGATGCAATGCGGCGGCTGCATACGCTTGATCCGGCTACCTGCCCATTCGAC
CACCAAGCGAAACATCGCATCGAGCGAGCACGTACTCGGATGGAAGCCGGTCTTGTCGATCAGGATGATC
TGGACGAAGAGCATCAGGGGCTCGCGCCAGCCGAACTGTTCGCCAGGCTCAAGGCGCGCATGCCCGACGG
CGAGGATCTCGTCGTGACCCATGGCGATGCCTGCTTGCCGAATATCATGGTGGAAAATGGCCGCTTTTCT
GGATTCATCGACTGTGGCCGGCTGGGTGTGGCGGACCGCTATCAGGACATAGCGTTGGCTACCCGTGATA
TTGCTGAAGAGCTTGGCGGCGAATGGGCTGACCGCTTCCTCGTGCTTTACGGTATCGCCGCTCCCGATTC
GCAGCGCATCGCCTTCTATCGCCTTCTTGACGAGTTCTTCTGAGCGGGACTCTGGGGTTCGAAATGACCG
ACCAAGCGACGCCCAACCTGCCATCACGAGATTTCGATTCCACCGCCGCCTTCTATGAAAGGTTGGGCTT
CGGAATCGTTTTCCGGGACGCCGGCTGGATGATCCTCCAGCGCGGGGATCTCATGCTGGAGTTCTTCGCC
CACCCCAACTTGTTTATTGCAGCTTATAATGGTTACAAATAAAGCAATAGCATCACAAATTTCACAAATA
AAGCATTTTTTTCACTGCATTCTAGTTGTGGTTTGTCCAAACTCATCAATGTATCTTATCATGTCTGTAT
ACCGTCGACCTCTAGCTAGAGCTTGGCGTAATCATGGTCATAGCTGTTTCCTGTGTGAAATTGTTATCCG
CTCACAATTCCACACAACATACGAGCCGGAAGCATAAAGTGTAAAGCCTGGGGTGCCTAATGAGTGAGCT
AACTCACATTAATTGCGTTGCGCTCACTGCCCGCTTTCCAGTCGGGAAACCTGTCGTGCCAGCTGCATTA
ATGAATCGGCCAACGCGCGGGGAGAGGCGGTTTGCGTATTGGGCGCTCTTCCGCTTCCTCGCTCACTGAC
TCGCTGCGCTCGGTCGTTCGGCTGCGGCGAGCGGTATCAGCTCACTCAAAGGCGGTAATACGGTTATCCA
CAGAATCAGGGGATAACGCAGGAAAGAACATGTGAGCAAAAGGCCAGCAAAAGGCCAGGAACCGTAAAAA
GGCCGCGTTGCTGGCGTTTTTCCATAGGCTCCGCCCCCCTGACGAGCATCACAAAAATCGACGCTCAAGT
CAGAGGTGGCGAAACCCGACAGGACTATAAAGATACCAGGCGTTTCCCCCTGGAAGCTCCCTCGTGCGCT
CTCCTGTTCCGACCCTGCCGCTTACCGGATACCTGTCCGCCTTTCTCCCTTCGGGAAGCGTGGCGCTTTC
TCATAGCTCACGCTGTAGGTATCTCAGTTCGGTGTAGGTCGTTCGCTCCAAGCTGGGCTGTGTGCACGAA
CCCCCCGTTCAGCCCGACCGCTGCGCCTTATCCGGTAACTATCGTCTTGAGTCCAACCCGGTAAGACACG
ACTTATCGCCACTGGCAGCAGCCACTGGTAACAGGATTAGCAGAGCGAGGTATGTAGGCGGTGCTACAGA
GTTCTTGAAGTGGTGGCCTAACTACGGCTACACTAGAAGAACAGTATTTGGTATCTGCGCTCTGCTGAAG
CCAGTTACCTTCGGAAAAAGAGTTGGTAGCTCTTGATCCGGCAAACAAACCACCGCTGGTAGCGGTTTTT
TTGTTTGCAAGCAGCAGATTACGCGCAGAAAAAAAGGATCTCAAGAAGATCCTTTGATCTTTTCTACGGG
GTCTGACGCTCAGTGGAACGAAAACTCACGTTAAGGGATTTTGGTCATGAGATTATCAAAAAGGATCTTC
ACCTAGATCCTTTTAAATTAAAAATGAAGTTTTAAATCAATCTAAAGTATATATGAGTAAACTTGGTCTG
ACAGTTACCAATGCTTAATCAGTGAGGCACCTATCTCAGCGATCTGTCTATTTCGTTCATCCATAGTTGC
CTGACTCCCCGTCGTGTAGATAACTACGATACGGGAGGGCTTACCATCTGGCCCCAGTGCTGCAATGATA
CCGCGAGACCCACGCTCACCGGCTCCAGATTTATCAGCAATAAACCAGCCAGCCGGAAGGGCCGAGCGCA
GAAGTGGTCCTGCAACTTTATCCGCCTCCATCCAGTCTATTAATTGTTGCCGGGAAGCTAGAGTAAGTAG
TTCGCCAGTTAATAGTTTGCGCAACGTTGTTGCCATTGCTACAGGCATCGTGGTGTCACGCTCGTCGTTT
GGTATGGCTTCATTCAGCTCCGGTTCCCAACGATCAAGGCGAGTTACATGATCCCCCATGTTGTGCAAAA
AAGCGGTTAGCTCCTTCGGTCCTCCGATCGTTGTCAGAAGTAAGTTGGCCGCAGTGTTATCACTCATGGT
TATGGCAGCACTGCATAATTCTCTTACTGTCATGCCATCCGTAAGATGCTTTTCTGTGACTGGTGAGTAC
TCAACCAAGTCATTCTGAGAATAGTGTATGCGGCGACCGAGTTGCTCTTGCCCGGCGTCAATACGGGATA
ATACCGCGCCACATAGCAGAACTTTAAAAGTGCTCATCATTGGAAAACGTTCTTCGGGGCGAAAACTCTC
AAGGATCTTACCGCTGTTGAGATCCAGTTCGATGTAACCCACTCGTGCACCCAACTGATCTTCAGCATCT
TTTACTTTCACCAGCGTTTCTGGGTGAGCAAAAACAGGAAGGCAAAATGCCGCAAAAAAGGGAATAAGGG
CGACACGGAAATGTTGAATACTCATACTCTTCCTTTTTCAATATTATTGAAGCATTTATCAGGGTTATTG
TCTCATGAGCGGATACATATTTGAATGTATTTAGAAAAATAAACAAATAGGGGTTCCGCGCACATTTCCC
CGAAAAGTGCCACCTGACGTC
