>Addgene plasmid #66336 | GPR17-Tango | depositor partial sequence | sequence record 113286 | GPR17
ATGTCTAAGAGAAGCTGGTGGGCAGGGTCCAGAAAACCACCTCGCGAGATGCTCAAATTGTCTGGGTCCG
ACTCCTCACAATCTATGAATGGTCTTGAAGTCGCCCCCCCTGGACTGATCACCAACTTTAGCCTTGCCAC
CGCCGAACAGTGTGGTCAGGAAACTCCCTTGGAGAATATGTTGTTCGCCTCCTTTTATCTTCTTGACTTT
ATTCTGGCTCTTGTAGGCAACACCCTGGCACTTTGGCTGTTTATCAGAGATCACAAGAGTGGAACACCTG
CAAATGTCTTCCTTATGCATCTCGCTGTTGCCGACCTGTCATGCGTTTTGGTGCTCCCAACACGCCTGGT
GTACCACTTTAGTGGTAATCACTGGCCTTTTGGCGAAATCGCCTGTAGACTCACGGGCTTTCTCTTTTAC
CTGAATATGTATGCATCTATCTATTTCCTCACGTGCATCTCTGCTGACCGCTTCCTTGCCATCGTTCACC
CCGTAAAGTCCCTTAAGCTGCGGCGGCCTCTCTATGCCCACCTGGCCTGCGCATTTCTGTGGGTGGTCGT
GGCTGTCGCCATGGCCCCCCTGCTGGTGAGTCCTCAGACCGTCCAGACCAACCACACTGTCGTATGTCTG
CAGCTCTACCGGGAAAAAGCCAGCCACCACGCGCTCGTCTCCTTGGCGGTGGCCTTTACGTTTCCTTTCA
TTACCACCGTCACATGTTATCTGCTGATCATAAGATCACTCCGACAGGGCTTGAGAGTCGAAAAAAGACT
GAAAACAAAGGCCGTACGCATGATCGCTATTGTGCTGGCCATTTTCCTGGTATGTTTCGTGCCTTACCAT
GTTAATCGCTCTGTGTATGTGCTGCACTATAGGTCCCACGGAGCCAGCTGCGCAACACAGAGAATCCTTG
CTTTGGCCAATAGAATAACAAGTTGCCTCACTAGCCTCAACGGCGCGCTCGACCCAATTATGTACTTTTT
CGTGGCGGAAAAGTTCAGACACGCCCTGTGTAACCTCCTCTGTGGAAAGAGGTTGAAGGGACCACCTCCT
AGCTTTGAAGGAAAGACGAACGAGAGTTCACTCTCTGCCAAGTCAGAGCTG
