>Addgene plasmid #66336 | GPR17-Tango | addgene partial sequence | sequence record 118193 | CMV-F 5'-CGCAAATGGGCGGTAGGCGTG-3'
CTCTCTGGCTAACTAGAGAACCCACTGCTTACTGGCTTATCGAAATTAATACGACTCACTATAGGGAGAC
CCAAGCTGGCTAGCGTTTAAACTTAAGCTTGGTACCGAGCTCGGATCCACTAGTCCAGTGTGGTGGAATT
CTGCAGATATCCAGCACAGTGGCGGCCGCGCCACCATGAAGACGATCATCGCCCTGAGCTACATCTTCTG
CCTGGTATTCGCCGACTACAAGGACGATGATGACGCCAGCATCGATATGTCTAAGAGAAGCTGGTGGGCA
GGGTCCAGAAAACCACCTCGCGAGATGCTCAAATTGTCTGGGTCCGACTCCTCACAATCTATGAATGGTC
TTGAAGTCGCCCCCCCTGGACTGATCACCAACTTTAGCCTTGCCACCGCCGAACAGTGTGGTCAGGAAAC
TCCCTTGGAGAATATGTTGTTCGCCTCCTTTTATCTTCTTGACTTTATTCTGGCTCTTGTAGGCAACACC
CTGGCACTTTGGCTGTTTATCAGAGATCACAAGAGTGGAACACCTGCAAATGTCTTCCTTATGCATCTCG
CTGTTGCCGACCTGTCATGCGTTTTGGTGCTCCCAACACGCCTGGTGTACCACTTTAGTGGTAATCACTG
GCCTTTTGGCGAAATCGCCTGTAGACTCACGGGCTTTCTCTTTTACCTGAATATGTATGCATCTATCTAT
TTCCTCACGTGCATCTCTGCTGACCGCTTCCTTGCCATCGTTCACCCCGTAAAGTCCCTTAAGCTGCGGC
GGCCTCTCTATGCCCACCTGGCCTGCGCATTTCTGTGGGTGGTCGTGGCTGTCGCCATGGCCCCCCTGCT
GGTGAGTCCTCAGACCGTCCAGACCAACCACACTGTCGTATGTCTGCAGCTCTACCGGGAAAAAGCCAGC
CACCACGCGCTCGTCTCCTTGGCGGTGGCCTTTACGTTTCCTTTCATTACCACCGTCACATGTTATCTGC
TGATCATAAGATCACTCCGACAGGGCTTGAGAGTCGAAAAAAGACTGAAAACAAAGGCCGTACGCATGAT
CG
