>Addgene plasmid #66336 | GPR17-Tango | addgene partial sequence | sequence record 118195 | Tet-R 5'-GGCGAGTTTACGGGTTGTTA-3'
CTCTAATGCGCTGTTAATCACTTTACTTTTATCTAATCTTAGCTGGAAGTACAGGTTCTCACCGGTCGAT
GAAGTGTCCTTGGCCAGGGAGGAGCTGGCGGTGGTGCAGGACTCATCTTGGGGACCCAGGCTGGGTGGGG
TGCGTCCACCGGTATCGATCAGCTCTGACTTGGCAGAGAGTGAACTCTCGTTCGTCTTTCCTTCAAAGCT
AGGAGGTGGTCCCTTCAACCTCTTTCCACAGAGGAGGTTACACAGGGCGTGTCTGAACTTTTCCGCCACG
AAAAAGTACATAATTGGGTCGAGCGCGCCGTTGAGGCTAGTGAGGCAACTTGTTATTCTATTGGCCAAAG
CAAGGATTCTCTGTGTTGCGCAGCTGGCTCCGTGGGACCTATAGTGCAGCACATACACAGAGCGATTAAC
ATGGTAAGGCACGAAACATACCAGGAAAATGGCCAGCACAATAGCGATCATGCGTACGGCCTTTGTTTTC
AGTCTTTTTTCGACTCTCAAGCCCTGTCGGAGTGATCTTATGATCAGCAGATAACATGTGACGGTGGTAA
TGAAAGGAAACGTAAAGGCCACCGCCAAGGAGACGAGCGCGTGGTGGCTGGCTTTTTCCCGGTAGAGCTG
CAGACATACGACAGTGTGGTTGGTCTGGACGGTCTGAGGACTCACCAGCAGGGGGGCCATGGCGACAGCC
ACGACCACCCACAGAAATGCGCAGGCCAGGTGGGCATAGAGAGGCCGCCGCAGCTTAAGGGACTTTACGG
GGTGAACGATGGCAAGGAAGCGGTCAGCAGAGATGCACGTGAGGAAATAGATAGATGCATACATATTCAG
GTAAAAGAGAAAGCCCGTGAGTCTACAGGCGATTTCGCCAAAAGGCCAGTGATTACCACTAAAGTGGTAC
ACCAGGCGTGTTGGGAGCACCAAAACGCATGACAGGTCGGCAACAGCGAGATGCATAAGGAAGACATTTG
CAGGTGTTCCACTCTTGTGATCTCTGATAAACAGCCAAAGTGCCAGGGTGTTGCCTACAAGA
